>Addgene plasmid #190568 | plx307 SHOC2 V5 WT | addgene full sequence | sequence record 376555 | Addgene NGS Result
TCTCTGGTTAGACCAGATCTGAGCCTGGGAGCTCTCTGGCTAACTAGGGAACCCACTGCTTAAGCCTCAA
TAAAGCTTGCCTTGAGTGCTTCAAGTAGTGTGTGCCCGTCTGTTGTGTGACTCTGGTAACTAGAGATCCC
TCAGACCCTTTTAGTCAGTGTGGAAAATCTCTAGCAGTACGTATAGTAGTTCATGTCATCTTATTATTCA
GTATTTATAACTTGCAAAGAAATGAATATCAGAGAGTGAGAGGAACTTGTTTATTGCAGCTTATAATGGT
TACAAATAAAGCAATAGCATCACAAATTTCACAAATAAAGCATTTTTTTCACTGCATTCTAGTTGTGGTT
TGTCCAAACTCATCAATGTATCTTATCATGTCTGGCTCTAGCTATCCCGCCCCTAACTCCGCCCATCCCG
CCCCTAACTCCGCCCAGTTCCGCCCATTCTCCGCCCCATGGCTGACTAATTTTTTTTATTTATGCAGAGG
CCGAGGCCGCCTCGGCCTCTGAGCTATTCCAGAAGTAGTGAGGAGGCTTTTTTGGAGGCCTAGGGACGTA
CCCAATTCGCCCTATAGTGAGTCGTATTACGCGCGCTCACTGGCCGTCGTTTTACAACGTCGTGACTGGG
AAAACCCTGGCGTTACCCAACTTAATCGCCTTGCAGCACATCCCCCTTTCGCCAGCTGGCGTAATAGCGA
AGAGGCCCGCACCGATCGCCCTTCCCAACAGTTGCGCAGCCTGAATGGCGAATGGG
[124 nt withheld, positions 757-880]
C
[91 nt withheld, positions 882-972]
A
[49 nt withheld, positions 974-1022]
CCTTTGACGTTGGAGTCCACGTTCTTT
[37 nt withheld, positions 1050-1086]
ACCCTATCTCGGTCTATTCTTTTGATTTATAAGGGATTTTGCCGATTTCGGCCTATTGGTTAAAAAATGA
GCTGATTTAACAAAAATTTAACGCGAATTTTAACAAAATATTAACGCTTACAATTTAGGTGGCACTTTTC
GGGGAAATGTGCGCGGAACCCCTATTTGTTTATTTTTCTAAATACATTCAAATATGTATCCGCTCATGAG
ACAATAACCCTGATAAATGCTTCAATAATATTGAAAAAGGAAGAGTATGAGTATTCAACATTTCCGTGTC
GCCCTTATTCCCTTTTTTGCGGCATTTTGCCTTCCTGTTTTTGCTCACCCAGAAACGCTGGTGAAAGTAA
AAGATGCTGAAGATCAGTTGGGTGCACGAGTGGGTTACATCGAACTGGATCTCAACAGCGGTAAGATCCT
TGAGAGTTTTCGCCCCGAAGAACGTTTTCCAATGATGAGCACTTTTAAAGTTCTGCTATGTGGCGCGGTA
TTATCCCGTATTGACGCCGGGCAAGAGCAACTCGGTCGCCGCATACACTATTCTCAGAATGACTTGGTTG
AGTACTCACCAGTCACAGAAAAGCATCTTACGGATGGCATGACAGTAAGAGAATTATGCAGTGCTGCCAT
AACCATGAGTGATAACACTGCGGCCAACTTACTTCTGACAACGATCGGAGGACCGAAGGAGCTAACCGCT
TTTTTGCACAACATGGGGGATCATGTAACTCGCCTTGATCGTTGGGAACCGGAGCTGAATGAAGCCATAC
CAAACGACGAGCGTGACACCACGATGCCTGTAGCAATGGCAACAACGTTGCGCAAACTATTAACTGGCGA
ACTACTTACTCTAGCTTCCCGGCAACAATTAATAGACTGGATGGAGGCGGATAAAGTTGCAGGACCACTT
CTGCGCTCGGCCCTTCCGGCTGGCTGGTTTATTGCTGATAAATCTGGAGCCGGTGAGCGTGGGTCTCGCG
GTATCATTGCAGCACTGGGGCCAGATGGTAAGCCCTCCCGTATCGTAGTTATCTACACGACGGGGAGTCA
GGCAACTATGGATGAACGAAATAGACAGATCGCTGAGATAGGTGCCTCACTGATTAAGCATTGGTAACTG
TCAGACCAAGTTTACTCATATATACTTTAGATTGATTTAAAACTTCATTTTTAATTTAAAAGGATCTAGG
TGAAGATCCTTTTTGATAATCTCATGACCAAAATCCCTTAACGTGAGTTTTCGTTCCACTGAGCGTCAGA
CCCCGTAGAAAAGATCAAAGGATCTTCTTGAGATCCTTTTTTTCTGCGCGTAATCTGCTGCTTGCAAACA
AAAAAACCACCGCTACCAGCGGTGGTTTGTTTGCCGGATCAAGAGCTACCAACTCTTTTTCCGAAGGTAA
CTGGCTTCAGCAGAGCGCAGATACCAAATACTGTTCTTCTAGTGTAGCCGTAGTTAGGCCACCACTTCAA
GAACTCTGTAGCACCGCCTACATACCTCGCTCTGCTAATCCTGTTACCAGTGGCTGCTGCCAGTGGCGAT
AAGTCGTGTCTTACCGGGTTGGACTCAAGACGATAGTTACCGGATAAGGCGCAGCGGTCGGGCTGAACGG
GGGGTTCGTGCACACAGCCCAGCTTGGAGCGAACGACCTACACCGAACTGAGATACCTACAGCGTGAGCT
ATGAGAAAGCGCCACGCTTCCCGAAGGGAGAAAGGCGGACAGGTATCCGGTAAGCGGCAGGGTCGGAACA
GGAGAGCGCACGAGGGAGCTTCCAGGGGGAAACGCCTGGTATCTTTATAGTCCTGTCGGGTTTCGCCACC
TCTGACTTGAGCGTCGATTTTTGTGATGCTCGTCAGGGGGGCGGAGCCTATGGAAAAACGCCAGCAACGC
GGCCTTTTTACGGTTCCTGGCCTTTTGCTGGCCTTTTGCTCACATGTTCTTTCCTGCGTTATCCCCTGAT
TCTGTGGATAACCGTATTACCGCCTTTGAGTGAGCTGATACCGCTCGCCGCAGCCGAACGACCGAGCGCA
GCGAGTCAGTGAGCGAGGAAGCGGAAGAGCGCCCAATACGCAAACCGCCTCTCCCCGCGCGTTGGCCGAT
TCATTAATGCAGCTGGCACGACAGGTTTCCCGACTGGAAAGCGGGCAGTGAGCGCAACGCAATTAATGTG
AGTTAGCTCACTCATTAGGCACCCCAGGCTTTACACTTTATGCTTCCGGCTCGTATGTTGTGTGGAATTG
TGAGCGGATAACAATTTCACACAGGAAACAGCTATGACCATGATTACGCCAAGCGCGCAATTAACCCTCA
CTAAAGGGAACAAAAGCTGGAGCTGCAAGCTTAATGTAGTCTTATGCAATACTCTTGTAGTCTTGCAACA
TGGTAACGATGAGTTAGCAACATGCCTTACAAGGAGAGAAAAAGCACCGTGCATGCCGATTGGTGGAAGT
AAGGTGGTACGATCGTGCCTTATTAGGAAGGCAACAGACGGGTCTGACATGGATTGGACGAACCACTGAA
TTGCCGCATTGCAGAGATATTGTATTTAAGTGCCTAGCTCGATACATAAACGGGTCTCTCTGGTTAGACC
AGATCTGAGCCTGGGAGCTCTCTGGCTAACTAGGGAACCCACTGCTTAAGCCTCAATAAAGCTTGCCTTG
AGTGCTTCAAGTAGTGTGTGCCCGTCTGTTGTGTGACTCTGGTAACTAGAGATCCCTCAGACCCTTTTAG
TCAGTGTGGAAAATCTCTAGCAGTGGCGCCCGAACAGGGACTTGAAAGCGAAAGGGAAACCAGAGGAGCT
CTCTCGACGCAGGACTCGGCTTGCTGAAGCGCGCACGGCAAGAGGCGAGGGGCGGCGACTGGTGAGTACG
CCAAAAATTTTGACTAGCGGAGGCTAGAAGGAGAGAGATGGGTGCGAGAGCGTCAGTATTAAGCGGGGGA
GAATTAGATCGCGATGGGAAAAAATTCGGTTAAGGCCAGGGGGAAAGAAAAAATATAAATTAAAACATAT
AGTATGGGCAAGCAGGGAGCTAGAACGATTCGCAGTTAATCCTGGCCTGTTAGAAACATCAGAAGGCTGT
AGACAAATACTGGGACAGCTACAACCATCCCTTCAGACAGGATCAGAAGAACTTAGATCATTATATAATA
CAGTAGCAACCCTCTATTGTGTGCATCAAAGGATAGAGATAAAAGACACCAAGGAAGCTTTAGACAAGAT
AGAGGAAGAGCAAAACAAAAGTAAGACCACCGCACAGCAAGCGGCCGCTGATCTTCAGACCTGGAGGAGG
AGATATGAGGGACAATTGGAGAAGTGAATTATATAAATATAAAGTAGTAAAAATTGAACCATTAGGAGTA
GCACCCACCAAGGCAAAGAGAAGAGTGGTGCAGAGAGAAAAAAGAGCAGTGGGAATAGGAGCTTTGTTCC
TTGGGTTCTTGGGAGCAGCAGGAAGCACTATGGGCGCAGCGTCAATGACGCTGACGGTACAGGCCAGACA
ATTATTGTCTGGTATAGTGCAGCAGCAGAACAATTTGCTGAGGGCTATTGAGGCGCAACAGCATCTGTTG
CAACTCACAGTCTGGGGCATCAAGCAGCTCCAGGCAAGAATCCTGGCTGTGGAAAGATACCTAAAGGATC
AACAGCTCCTGGGGATTTGGGGTTGCTCTGGAAAACTCATTTGCACCACTGCTGTGCCTTGGAATGCTAG
TTGGAGTAATAAATCTCTGGAACAGATTTGGAATCACACGACCTGGATGGAGTGGGACAGAGAAATTAAC
AATTACACAAGCTTAATACACTCCTTAATTGAAGAATCGCAAAACCAGCAAGAAAAGAATGAACAAGAAT
TATTGGAATTAGATAAATGGGCAAGTTTGTGGAATTGGTTTAACATAACAAATTGGCTGTGGTATATAAA
ATTATTCATAATGATAGTAGGAGGCTTGGTAGGTTTAAGAATAGTTTTTGCTGTACTTTCTATAGTGAAT
AGAGTTAGGCAGGGATATTCACCATTATCGTTTCAGACCCACCTCCCAACCCCGAGGGGACCCATGCATT
GCATCTCAATTAGTCAGCAACCAGGTGTGGAAAGTCCCCAGGCTCCCCAGCAGGCAGAAGTATGCAAAGC
ATGCGTCTCAATTAGTCAGCAACCATAGTCCCGCCCCTAACTCCGCCCATCCCGCCCCTAACTCCGCCCA
GTTCCGCCCATTCTCCGCCCCATGGCTGACTAATTTTTTTTATTTATGCAGAGGCCGAGGCCGCCTCGGC
CTCTGAGCTATTCCAGAAGTAGTGAGGAGGCTTTTTTGGAGGCCTAGGCTTTTGCAAAAAGCTTTCTAGA
GGTACCACCGGAGCTTACCATGACCGAGTACAAGCCCACGGTGCGCCTCGCCACCCGCGACGACGTCCCC
AGGGCCGTACGCACCCTCGCCGCCGCGTTCGCCGACTACCCCGCCACGCGCCACACCGTCGATCCGGACC
GCCACATCGAGCGGGTCACCGAGCTGCAAGAACTCTTCCTCACGCGCGTCGGGCTCGACATCGGCAAGGT
GTGGGTCGCGGACGACGGCGCCGCCGTGGCGGTCTGGACCACGCCGGAGAGCGTCGAAGCGGGGGCGGTG
TTCGCCGAGATCGGCCCGCGCATGGCCGAGTTGAGCGGTTCCCGGCTGGCCGCGCAGCAACAGATGGAAG
GCCTCCTGGCGCCGCACCGGCCCAAGGAGCCCGCGTGGTTCCTGGCCACCGTCGGCGTCTCGCCCGACCA
CCAGGGCAAGGGTCTGGGCAGCGCCGTCGTGCTCCCCGGAGTGGAGGCGGCCGAGCGCGCCGGGGTGCCC
GCCTTCCTGGAGACCTCCGCGCCCCGCAACCTCCCCTTCTACGAGCGGCTCGGCTTCACCGTCACCGCCG
ACGTCGAGGTGCCCGAAGGACCGCGCACCTGGTGCATGACCCGCAAGCCCGGTGCCAGTTAACGAATTCT
AGATCTTGAGACAAATGGCAGTATTCATCCACAATTTTAAAAGAAAAGGGGGGATTGGGGGGTACAGTGC
AGGGGAAAGAATAGTAGACATAATAGCAACAGACATACAAACTAAAGAATTACAAAAACAAATTACAAAA
ATTCAAAATTTTCGGGTTTATTACAGGGACAGCAGAGATCCACTTTGGCGCCGGCTCGAGGCCTGCAGGT
GCAAAGATGGATAAAGTTTTAAACAGAGAGGAATCTTTGCAGCTAATGGACCTTCTAGGTCTTGAAAGGA
GTGGGAATTGGCTCCGGTGCCCGTCAGTGGGCAGAGCGCACATCGCCCACAGTCCCCGAGAAGTTGGGGG
GAGGGGTCGGCAATTGAACCGGTGCCTAGAGAAGGTGGCGCGGGGTAAACTGGGAAAGTGATGTCGTGTA
CTGGCTCCGCCTTTTTCCCGAGGGTGGGGGAGAACCGTATATAAGTGCAGTAGTCGCCGTGAACGTTCTT
TTTCGCAACGGGTTTGCCGCCAGAACACAGGTAAGTGCCGTGTGTGGTTCCCGCGGGCCTGGCCTCTTTA
CGGGTTATGGCCCTTGCGTGCCTTGAATTACTTCCACCTGGCTGCAGTACGTGATTCTTGATCCCGAGCT
TCGGGTTGGAAGTGGGTGGGAGAGTTCGAGGCCTTGCGCTTAAGGAGCCCCTTCGCCTCGTGCTTGAGTT
GAGGCCTGGCCTGGGCGCTGGGGCCGCCGCGTGCGAATCTGGTGGCACCTTCGCGCCTGTCTCGCTGCTT
TCGATAAGTCTCTAGCCATTTAAAATTTTTGATGACCTGCTGCGACGCTTTTTTTCTGGCAAGATAGTCT
TGTAAATGCGGGCCAAGATCTGCACACTGGTATTTCGGTTTTTGGGGCCGCGGGCGGCGACGGGGCCCGT
GCGTCCCAGCGCACATGTTCGGCGAGGCGGGGCCTGCGAGCGCGGCCACCGAGAATCGGACGGGGGTAGT
CTCAAGCTGGCCGGCCTGCTCTGGTGCCTGGCCTCGCGCCGCCGTGTATCGCCCCGCCCTGGGCGGCAAG
GCTGGCCCGGTCGGCACCAGTTGCGTGAGCGGAAAGATGGCCGCTTCCCGGCCCTGCTGCAGGGAGCTCA
AAATGGAGGACGCGGCGCTCGGGAGAGCGGGCGGGTGAGTCACCCACACAAAGGAAAAGGGCCTTTCCGT
CCTCAGCCGTCGCTTCATGTGACTCCACGGAGTACCGGGCGCCGTCCAGGCACCTCGATTAGTTCTCGAG
CTTTTGGAGTACGTCGTCTTTAGGTTGGGGGGAGGGGTTTTATGCGATGGAGTTTCCCCACACTGAGTGG
GTGGAGACTGAAGTTAGGCCAGCTTGGCACTTGATGTAATTCTCCTTGGAATTTGCCCTTTTTGAGTTTG
GATCTTGGTTCATTCTCAAGCCTCAGACAGTGGTTCAAAGTTTTTTTCTTCCATTTCAGGTGTCGTGAGG
CTAGCATCGATTGATCAACAAGTTTGTACAAAAAAGTTGGCATGAGTAGTAGTTTAGGAAAAGAAAAAGA
CTCTAAAGAAAAAGATCCCAAAGTACCATCAGCCAAGGAAAGAGAAAAGGAGGCAAAAGCCTCTGGAGGT
TTTGGGAAAGAGAGCAAAGAAAAAGAACCTAAGACCAAAGGGAAAGATGCCAAAGATGGAAAGAAGGACT
CCAGTGCTGCCCAACCAGGGGTGGCATTTTCAGTTGACAATACGATCAAACGGCCAAACCCAGCACCTGG
GACTAGAAAAAAATCCAGCAATGCAGAGGTGATTAAAGAGCTCAACAAATGCCGGGAAGAGAATTCAATG
CGTTTGGACTTATCCAAGAGATCTATACACATATTGCCATCATCAATCAAAGAGTTGACTCAATTAACAG
AACTTTATTTATACAGTAACAAATTGCAGTCCCTCCCAGCAGAGGTGGGATGTTTAGTAAATCTCATGAC
ACTGGCTCTAAGTGAAAATTCACTTACCAGTTTGCCTGACTCTCTTGATAACTTGAAGAAGCTGCGGATG
CTTGATTTACGGCATAATAAACTGAGAGAAATTCCTTCAGTGGTGTATAGGCTGGATTCTCTCACCACTC
TTTATCTTCGATTTAATCGTATAACTACTGTGGAAAAGGACATCAAAAACTTGTCAAAACTCAGCATGCT
TAGCATTCGAGAGAACAAAATTAAACAACTACCTGCTGAAATTGGTGAATTATGTAATCTCATCACGCTG
GATGTAGCTCACAATCAACTTGAACACCTTCCAAAGGAGATTGGAAACTGTACACAGATAACCAACCTTG
ACTTGCAGCACAATGAACTGCTAGACCTCCCAGATACTATAGGAAACCTGTCCAGTTTAAGTCGTCTTGG
TCTGAGATATAACAGACTGTCAGCAATACCCAGATCATTAGCAAAATGCAGTGCACTTGAAGAATTAAAT
TTAGAGAACAATAACATTTCTACTTTACCAGAGAGTCTTTTATCAAGTCTTGTGAAACTGAATAGTTTGA
CCTTAGCTAGAAATTGCTTCCAGTTGTATCCAGTGGGTGGTCCATCTCAGTTTTCTACCATCTATTCCCT
CAACATGGAACACAATCGAATCAACAAAATTCCATTTGGAATTTTCTCCAGAGCAAAAGTATTAAGTAAG
CTGAATATGAAGGACAATCAGTTAACATCACTTCCCTTGGATTTTGGAACTTGGACCAGTATGGTAGAAT
TGAATTTAGCCACTAATCAGCTCACAAAGATCCCTGAGGATGTGTCTGGTCTCGTTTCTCTTGAGGTTCT
TATCTTATCAAACAATCTTCTAAAGAAGCTTCCCCATGGTCTTGGAAACCTTAGGAAGTTAAGAGAGTTG
GATCTAGAAGAGAACAAATTGGAATCCTTGCCAAATGAAATTGCATATCTTAAGGATTTACAGAAATTAG
TCTTGACAAACAACCAGTTGACCACTCTTCCCAGAGGCATTGGTCACCTTACTAATCTCACACATCTGGG
CCTTGGAGAGAACCTACTTACTCACCTTCCTGAAGAAATTGGTACACTGGAGAACCTAGAAGAACTGTAT
TTGAATGACAACCCCAACCTGCATAGCCTTCCCTTTGAGCTGGCACTCTGCAGCAAGCTTTCAATCATGA
GTATTGAGAACTGTCCACTCAGTCACCTTCCACCTCAGATTGTTGCTGGGGGGCCTTCTTTCATCATTCA
GTTCTTAAAGATGCAGGGTCCATATCGTGCCATGGTCTGCCCAACTTTCTTGTACAAAGTGGTTGATATC
GGTAAGCCTATCCCTAACCCTCTCCTCGGTCTCGATTCTACGTAGTAATGAACTAGTACCGGTTAAGTCG
ACAATCAACGCGTTAAGTCGACAATCAACCTCTGGATTACAAAATTTGTGAAAGATTGACTGGTATTCTT
AACTATGTTGCTCCTTTTACGCTATGTGGATACGCTGCTTTAATGCCTTTGTATCATGCTATTGCTTCCC
GTATGGCTTTCATTTTCTCCTCCTTGTATAAATCCTGGTTGCTGTCTCTTTATGAGGAGTTGTGGCCCGT
TGTCAGGCAACGTGGCGTGGTGTGCACTGTGTTTGCTGACGCAACCCCCACTGGTTGGGGCATTGCCACC
ACCTGTCAGCTCCTTTCCGGGACTTTCGCTTTCCCCCTCCCTATTGCCACGGCGGAACTCATCGCCGCCT
GCCTTGCCCGCTGCTGGACAGGGGCTCGGCTGTTGGGCACTGACAATTCCGTGGTGTTGTCGGGGAAATC
ATCGTCCTTTCCTTGGCTGCTCGCCTGTGTTGCCACCTGGATTCTGCGCGGGACGTCCTTCTGCTACGTC
CCTTCGGCCCTCAATCCAGCGGACCTTCCTTCCCGCGGCCTGCTGCCGGCTCTGCGGCCTCTTCCGCGTC
TTCGCCTTCGCCCTCAGACGAGTCGGATCTCCCTTTGGGCCGCCTCCCCGCGTCGACTTTAAGACCAATG
ACTTACAAGGCAGCTGTAGATCTTAGCCACTTTTTAAAAGAAAAGGGGGGACTGGAAGGGCTAATTCACT
CCCAACGAAGACAAGATCTGCTTTTTGCTTGTACTGGGTC
Features (pLannotate 1.2.2; 33 found; start..end, strand, type, name):
    254..375     +  polyA_signal   SV40 poly(A) signal: SV40 polyadenylation signal
    415..550     +  rep_origin     SV40 ori: SV40 origin of replication
    571..589     -  promoter       T7 promoter: promoter for bacteriophage T7 RNA polymerase
    597..752     +  CDS            lacZα (fragment): LacZα fragment of β-galactosidase; lacZ fragment
    757..1185    +  rep_origin     f1 ori (sequence partly withheld): f1 bacteriophage origin of replication; arrow indicates direction of (+) strand synthesis
   1238..1342    +  promoter       AmpR promoter: bla
   1343..2203    +  CDS            AmpR: β-lactamase; bla; confers resistance to ampicillin, carbenicillin, and related antibiotics
   2374..2962    +  rep_origin     ori: high-copy-number ColE1/pMB1/pBR322/pUC origin of replication
   3145..3237    +  CDS            lacI (fragment): lac repressor; lacI; The lac repressor binds to the lac operator to inhibit transcription in E. coli. This inhibition can be relieved by adding lactose or isopropyl-β-D-thiogalactopyranoside (IPTG).
   3250..3271    +  protein_bind   CAP binding site: CAP binding activates transcription in the presence of cAMP. E. coli catabolite activator protein
   3286..3316    +  promoter       lac promoter: promoter for the E. coli lac operon
   3324..3340    +  protein_bind   lac operator: The lac repressor binds to the lac operator to inhibit transcription in E. coli. This inhibition can be relieved by adding lactose or isopropyl-β-D-thiogalactopyranoside (IPTG). lac repressor encoded by lacI
   3385..3403    +  promoter       T3 promoter: promoter for bacteriophage T3 RNA polymerase
   3431..3657    +  promoter       RSV promoter: Rous sarcoma virus enhancer/promoter
   3658..3838    +  LTR            5' LTR (truncated): truncated 5' long terminal repeat (LTR) from HIV-1
   3885..4010    +  misc_feature   HIV-1 Ψ: packaging signal of human immunodeficiency virus type 1
   3994..4357    +  CDS            HIV-1 gag (fragment): gag protein from human immunodeficiency virus 1; gag
   4503..4736    +  misc_feature   RRE: The Rev response element (RRE) of HIV-1 allows for Rev-dependent mRNA export from the nucleus to the cytoplasm.
   5113..5139    +  CDS            Rev (fragment): human immunodeficiency virus 1 (HIV-1) Rev protein; rev; enhances nuclear export of unspliced and incompletely spliced viral mRNAs
   5146..5169    +  promoter       SV40 promoter (fragment): SV40 early promoter
   5170..5241    +  promoter       SV40 promoter (fragment): SV40 enhancer and early promoter
   5265..5400    +  rep_origin     SV40 ori: SV40 origin of replication
   5446..6042    +  CDS            PuroR (fragment): puromycin N-acetyltransferase; pac from Streptomyces; confers resistance to puromycin
   6091..6208    +  misc_feature   cPPT/CTS: central polypurine tract and central termination sequence of HIV-1
   6273..6339    +  CDS            small t antigen (fragment): SV40 (simian virus 40) small t antigen
   6346..7524    +  promoter       EF-1α promoter: strong constitutive promoter for human elongation factor EF-1α
   7545..7562    +  protein_bind   attB1 (fragment): mutant version of attB; core recombination site for the Gateway® BP reaction BP Clonase™
   7568..9313    +  CDS            SHOC2: SHOC2_HUMAN - Also known as KIAA0862. Experimental evidence at protein level: Swiss-Prot protein existence level 1. Regulatory subunit of protein phosphatase 1 (PP1c) that acts as a M-Ras/MRAS effector and participates in MAPK pathway activation. Upon M-Ras/MRAS activation, targets PP1c to specifically dephosphorylate the 'Ser-259' inhibitory site of RAF1 kinase and stimulate RAF1 activity at specialized signaling complexes. From Homo sapiens (Human).
   9316..9339    -  protein_bind   attB2: mutant version of attB; recombination site for the Gateway® BP reaction BP Clonase™
   9347..9388    +  CDS            V5 tag: epitope tag from simian virus 5
   9439..10027   +  misc_feature   WPRE: woodchuck hepatitis virus posttranscriptional regulatory element
  10078..10097   +  misc_feature   cPPT/CTS (fragment): central polypurine tract and central termination sequence of HIV-1
  10099..176     +  LTR            3' LTR (ΔU3) (across the origin): self-inactivating 3' long terminal repeat (LTR) from HIV-1
