[The description below was written by a language model from this plasmid's Addgene catalogue record and pLannotate feature annotations shown in this document.]
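Description:
plx307 SHOC2 V5 WT is a roughly 10.2 kb lentiviral mammalian expression plasmid built on the plx307 backbone and carrying wild-type human SHOC2 for overexpression. In bacteria it is maintained through a high-copy ColE1/pUC-type origin and selected with ampicillin via the β-lactamase gene. An f1 origin and remnants of a lac/lacZα cloning region, with flanking T3 and T7 promoters, are also present in the backbone.

The transfer cassette follows a third-generation, self-inactivating design. An RSV promoter fused to a truncated HIV-1 5' LTR drives genomic RNA production in packaging cells. It is followed by the Ψ packaging signal with a partial gag sequence, the Rev response element for Rev-dependent nuclear export, a cPPT/CTS element, and a ΔU3 3' LTR that inactivates LTR promoter activity after integration. An SV40 poly(A) signal lies downstream of the 3' LTR.

Two expression units sit within the provirus. An SV40 early promoter drives puromycin N-acetyltransferase, allowing selection of transduced cells. A human EF-1α promoter provides strong constitutive expression of the SHOC2 open reading frame. SHOC2 is flanked by attB1 and attB2 sites, indicating Gateway recombinational cloning, and is followed by a C-terminal V5 epitope tag for detection or immunoprecipitation. A WPRE downstream enhances transcript expression.

SHOC2 is a regulatory subunit that works with MRAS and PP1C to dephosphorylate an inhibitory site on RAF and so promote MAPK signalling. The name and stated purpose suggest that this wild-type construct serves as the reference in a set of SHOC2 variant overexpression vectors used for structure–function analysis of that holophosphatase complex.
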