Addgene plasmid #190568: plx307 SHOC2 V5 WT
Purpose: SHOC2 variant overexpression
Depositing lab: William Hahn. Depositing organization: Dana-Farber Cancer Institute. Publication: Structure-function analysis of the SHOC2-MRAS-PP1C holophosphatase complex. Kwon JJ, Hajian B, Bian Y, Young LC, Amor AJ, Fuller JR, Fraley CV, Sykes AM, So J, Pan J, Baker L, Lee SJ, Wheeler DB, Mayhew DL, Persky NS, Yang X, Root DE, Barsotti AM, Stamford AW, Perry CK, Burgin A, McCormick F, Lemke CT, Hahn WC, Aguirre AJ. Nature. 2022 Jul 13. pii: 10.1038/s41586-022-04928-2. doi: 10.1038/s41586-022-04928-2. PubMed 35831509.
Backbone
  Vector backbone: plx307
  Vector type: Mammalian Expression, Lentiviral
Growth in bacteria
  Bacterial resistance: Ampicillin, 100 μg/mL
  Growth temperature: 37°C
  Growth strain: NEB Stable
  Copy number: Unknown
Gene/Insert
  Gene/Insert name: SHOC2
  Species: H. sapiens (human)
  Entrez Gene: SHOC2 (a.k.a. NSLH1, SIAA0862, SOC2, SUR8)
Terms and licenses: Academic/Nonprofit Terms; Industry Terms: Not Available to Industry
How to cite: plx307 SHOC2 V5 WT was a gift from William Hahn (Addgene plasmid # 190568 ; http://n2t.net/addgene:190568 ; RRID:Addgene_190568)
